>Addgene plasmid #239123 | pLS410 | addgene full sequence | sequence record 474392 | Addgene NGS Result
TATGTATCCGCTCATGAGACAATAACCCTGATAAATGCTTCAATAATATTGAAAAAGGAAGAGTATGAGT
ATTCAACATTTCCGTGTCGCCCTTATTCCCTTTTTTGCGGCATTTTGCCTTCCTGTTTTTGCTCACCCAG
AAACGCTGGTGAAAGTAAAAGATGCAGAAGATCAGTTGGGTGCGCGAGTGGGTTACATCGAACTGGACCT
CAACAGTGGTAAGATACTAGAGAGTTTTCGCCCCGAAGAACGATTCCCAATGATGTCCACTTTTAAGGTT
CTGCTATGTGGCGCGGTATTATCCCGTATTGACGCGGGGCAAGAGCAACTAGGTCGCCGCATACACTATT
CTCAGAATGACTTGGTTGAGTATTCACCAGTCACAGAAAAGCATCTTACGGATGGCATGACAGTAAGAGA
ATTATGTAGTGCTGCCATAACGATGAGTGATAACACGGCGGCGAACTTACTTCTGACAACGATTGGAGGA
CCAAAGGAGCTAACCGCTTTTTTGCACAACATGGGGGATCATGTAACTCGCCTTGATCGTTGGGAACCAG
AGCTGAATGAAGCCATACCAAACGACGAGCGTGACACCACGATGCCTGTTGCTATGGCAACAACCTTGCG
GAAACTATTAACTGGCGAACTACTTACTCTAGCTTCCCGGCAACAGTTAATAGACTGGATGGAGGCTGAT
AAAGTTGCAGGACCACTTCTGCGCTCTGCGCTTCCGGCTGGCTGGTTTATTGCTGATAAATCTGGGGCCG
GAGAGCGTGGGTCACGCGGTATCATAGCAGCACTAGGGCCAGATGGTAAGCCCTCCCGTATCGTAGTTAT
CTACACGACGGGGAGCCAGGCAACTATGGATGAACGAAATAGACAGATCGCTGAGATAGGTGCGTCACTG
ATTAAGCATTGGTAGTAGAAAAGATCAAAGGATCTTCTTGAGATCCTTTTTTTCTGCGCGTAATCTGCTG
CTTGCAAACAAAAAAACCACCGCTACCAGCGGTGGTTTGTTTGCCGGATCAAGAGCTACCAACTCTTTTT
CCGAAGGTAACTGGCTTCAGCAGAGCGCAGATACCAAATACTGTCCTTCTAGTGTAGCCGTAGTTAGGCC
ACCACTTCAAGAACTCTGTAGCACCGCCTACATACCTCGCTCTGCTAATCCTGTTACCAGTGGCTGCTGC
CAGTGGCGATAAGTCGTGTCTTACCGGGTTGGACTCAAGACGATAGTTACCGGATAAGGCGCAGCGGTCG
GGCTGAACGGGGGGTTCGTGCACACAGCCCAGCTTGGAGCGAACGACCTACACCGAACTGAGATACCTAC
AGCGTGAGCTATGAGAAAGCGCCACGCTTCCCGAAGGGAGAAAGGCGGACAGGTATCCGGTAAGCGGCAG
GGTCGGAACAGGAGAGCGCACGAGGGAGCTTCCAGGGGGAAACGCCTGGTATCTTTATAGTCCTGTCGGG
TTTCGCCACCTCTGACTTGAGCGTCGATTTTTGTGATGCTCGTCAGGGGGGCGGAGCCTATGGAAAATCA
CGTGCTATAAAAATAATTATAATTTAAATTTTTTAATATAAATATATAAATTAAAAATAGAAAGTAAAAA
AAGAAATTAAAGAAAAAATAGTTTTTGTTTTCCGAAGATGTAAAAGACTCTAGGGGGATCGCCAACAAAT
ACTACCTTTTATCTTGCTCTTCCTGCTCTCAGGTATTAATGCCGAATTGTTTCATCTTGTCTGTGTAGAA
GACCACACACGAAAATCCTGTGATTTTACATTTTACTTATCGTTAATCGAATGTATATCTATTTAATCTG
CTTTTCTTGTCTAATAAATATATATGTAAAGTACGCTTTTTGTTGAAATTTTTTAAACCTTTGTTTATTT
TTTTTTCTTCATTCCGTAACTCTTCTACCTTCTTTATTTACTTTCTAAAATCCAAATACAAAACATAAAA
ATAAATAAACACAGAGTAAATTCCCAAATTATTCCATCATTAAAAGATACGAGGCGCGTGTAAGTTACAG
GCAAGCGATCCAGGAAACAGCTATGACGCGCGCGAGCTCGGTACCCGGGATCCTCTAGAGTCGACCTGCA
GGCATGCCCTAGGACTGGCCGTCGTTTTACGACATGGAGGCCCAGAATACCCTCCTTGACAGTCTTGACG
TGCGCAGCTCAGGGGCATGATGTGACTGTCGCCCGTACATTTAGCCCATACATCCCCATGTATAATCATT
TGCATCCATACATTTTGATGGCCGCACGGCGCGAAGCAAAAATTACGGCTCCTCGCTGCAGACCTGCGAG
CAGGGAAACGCTCCCCTCACAGACGCGTTGAATTGTCCCCACGCCGCGCCCCTGTAGAGAAATATAAAAG
GTTAGGATTTGCCACTGAGGTTCTTCTTTCATATACTTCCTTTTAAAATCTTGCTAGGATACAGTTCTCA
CATCACATCCGAACATAAACAACCATGGGTAAGGAAAAGACTCACGTTTCGAGGCCGCGATTAAACTCCA
ATATGGATGCTGATTTATATGGGTATAAATGGGCTAGGGATAATGTCGGGCAATCAGGTGCGACAATCTA
CCGATTGTATGGGAAGCCCGATGCGCCAGAGTTGTTTCTGAAACATGGCAAAGGTAGCGTTGCCAATGAT
GTTACAGATGAGATGGTCAGACTAAACTGGCTGACGGAGTTTATGCCTCTACCGACCATCAAGCATTTTA
TCCGTACTCCTGATGACGCATGGTTGCTCACCACAGCGATCCCCGGCAAAACAGCTTTCCAGGTATTAGA
AGAATATCCAGATTCAGGTGAAAACATTGTTGATGCGCTGGCTGTGTTCCTGCGTCGGTTGCACTCGATT
CCTGTTTGTAATTGTCCTTTTAACAGTGATCGCGTATTTCGACTCGCACAGGCGCAATCACGAATGAATA
ACGGTTTGGTTGATGCGAGTGATTTTGATGACGAGCGTAATGGCTGGCCTGTTGAACAAGTCTGGAAAGA
AATGCACAAACTTTTGCCATTCTCACCAGATTCAGTCGTCACTCATGGTGATTTCTCACTTGATAACCTT
ATTTTTGACGAGGGGAAATTGATAGGTTGTATTGATGTAGGACGAGTAGGAATCGCAGACCGCTACCAAG
ACCTTGCAATCCTATGGAACTGCCTCGGTGAGTTTTCTCCTTCATTACAGAAACGGCTTTTTCAAAAATA
TGGTATTGATAATCCTGATATGAATAAATTGCAGTTTCATTTGATGCTCGATGAGTTTTTCTAATCAATA
CTGACAATAAAAAGATTCTTGTTTTCAAGAACTTGTCATTTGTATAGTTTTTTTATATTGTAGTTGTTCT
ATTTTAATCAAATGTTAGCGTGATTTATATTTTTTTTCGCCTCGACATCATCTGCCCAGATGCGAAGTTA
AGTGCGCAGAAAGTAATATCATGCGTCAATCGTATGTGAATGATGGTCGCTATACTG
Features (pLannotate 1.2.2; 9 found; start..end, strand, type, name):
      1..64      +  promoter       AmpR promoter: bla
     65..924     +  CDS            AmpR (fragment): β-lactamase; bla; confers resistance to ampicillin, carbenicillin, and related antibiotics
    948..1536    +  rep_origin     ori: high-copy-number ColE1/pMB1/pBR322/pUC origin of replication
   1537..2040    +  misc_feature   CEN/ARS: S. cerevisiae CEN6 centromere fused to an autonomously replicating sequence
   2063..2107    +  misc_feature   MCS (fragment): pUC18/19 multiple cloning site
   2114..2130    +  CDS            lacZα (fragment): LacZα fragment of β-galactosidase; lacZ fragment
   2131..2474    +  promoter       TEF promoter: Ashbya gossypii TEF promoter
   2475..3284    +  CDS            KanR: aminoglycoside phosphotransferase; aph(3')-Ia; confers resistance to kanamycin
   3290..3487    +  terminator     TEF terminator: Ashbya gossypii TEF terminator
