[The description below was written by a language model from this plasmid's Addgene catalogue record and pLannotate feature annotations shown in this document.]
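Description:
pLS410 is an empty-backbone, minimal centromeric shuttle vector for moving cloned DNA between Escherichia coli and Saccharomyces cerevisiae. At 3,487 bp it is compact, and according to the record it has been depleted of restriction sites outside the polylinker, so that the enzymes of the cloning region are more likely to cut only there. No insert, expression promoter or terminator for a gene of interest is present; users supply these themselves.

In bacteria the plasmid replicates from a ColE1/pUC-type origin and is selected with ampicillin through the bla gene and its own promoter. The annotation describes this origin as high-copy, whereas the catalogue entry lists the plasmid as low copy; the record does not resolve the difference. In yeast, a CEN6 centromere fused to an autonomously replicating sequence provides stable, low-copy maintenance and segregation resembling that of a small chromosome. Yeast selection relies on the KanMX cassette, in which an aminoglycoside phosphotransferase coding sequence is flanked by the Ashbya gossypii TEF promoter and terminator, conferring G418 resistance. Because this is a dominant drug marker, the vector does not depend on an auxotrophic host genotype.

The cloning region sits between the CEN/ARS element and the KanMX cassette and is annotated as a fragment of the pUC18/19 multiple cloning site followed by a very short lacZα remnant, too small to suggest functional blue/white screening. Standard M13 forward and reverse primers are listed for sequencing across inserts. The vector is suited to low-copy expression or complementation work in yeast where a small, restriction-clean backbone simplifies cloning.
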