Addgene plasmid #239123: pLS410
Purpose: (Empty Backbone) Minimal centromeric shuttle vector depleted of restriction sites outside the polylinker region, yeast selection marker KanMX
Depositing lab: Sahand Jamal Rahi. Depositing organization: Swiss Federal Institute of Technology (EPFL). Publication: Minimal shuttle vectors for Saccharomyces cerevisiae. Scutteri L, Barth P, Rahi SJ. Synth Biol (Oxf). 2025 May 21;10(1):ysaf010. doi: 10.1093/synbio/ysaf010. eCollection 2025. PubMed 40612073.
Backbone
  Vector backbone: pLS410
  Backbone size (bp): 3487
  Vector type: Bacterial Expression, Yeast Expression ; Centromeric
  Selectable markers: Neomycin (select with G418)
Growth in bacteria
  Bacterial resistance: Ampicillin, 100 μg/mL
  Growth temperature: 37°C
  Growth strain: DH5alpha
  Copy number: Low Copy
Gene/Insert
  Sequencing primers: 5′ M13 fwd; 3′ M13 rev
Terms and licenses: Academic/Nonprofit Terms; Industry Terms: Not Available to Industry
How to cite: pLS410 was a gift from Sahand Jamal Rahi (Addgene plasmid # 239123 ; http://n2t.net/addgene:239123 ; RRID:Addgene_239123)
